Addgene plasmid #175899: pDL12
Purpose: pENTRY for Gateway LR reaction
Depositing lab: Nemo Peeters. Depositing organization: CNRS UMR 2594, INRA UMR 0441, Laboratoire des Interactions Plantes Micro-organismes (LIPM). Publication: An NLR integrated domain toolkit to identify plant pathogen effector targets. Landry D, Mila I, Sabbagh CRR, Zaffuto M, Pouzet C, Tremousaygue D, Dabos P, Deslandes L, Peeters N. Plant J. 2023 Sep;115(5):1443-1457. doi: 10.1111/tpj.16331. Epub 2023 Jul 24. PubMed 37248633.
Backbone
  Vector backbone: pENTR-SD-TOPO
  Vector type: pENTRY clone
Growth in bacteria
  Bacterial resistance: Kanamycin, 50 μg/mL
  Growth temperature: 37°C
  Growth strain: DH5alpha
  Copy number: High Copy
Gene/Insert
  Gene/Insert name: ID#26
  Species: Solanum lycopersicum M82
  Cloning method: TOPO Cloning
  Sequencing primers: 5′ n/a
Terms and licenses: Academic/Nonprofit Terms; Industry Terms: Not Available to Industry
Depositor comments: Peeters lab uses Mach1 cells for transformation. Please visit https://www.biorxiv.org/content/10.1101/2021.08.23.457316v2 for bioRxiv preprint.
How to cite: pDL12 was a gift from Nemo Peeters (Addgene plasmid # 175899 ; http://n2t.net/addgene:175899 ; RRID:Addgene_175899)
