[The description below was written by a language model from this plasmid's Addgene catalogue record and pLannotate feature annotations shown in this document.]
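Description:
pDL12 is a Gateway entry clone built on the pENTR-SD-TOPO backbone, a small (about 3.6 kb) bacterial plasmid intended solely as a donor for LR recombination rather than for expression in its own right. It is maintained in E. coli at high copy through a ColE1/pUC-type origin of replication and is selected with kanamycin through an aminoglycoside phosphotransferase (KanR) gene.

The insert, designated ID#26 and derived from Solanum lycopersicum cultivar M82, was introduced by TOPO cloning and sits between the attL1 and attL2 recombination sites. The associated publication concerns a toolkit of NLR integrated domains for identifying plant pathogen effector targets, so ID#26 is presumably one such domain. The record does not describe its identity or function further, and the feature table leaves the roughly 1 kb region between the att sites unannotated. Just downstream of attL1 lies the bacteriophage T7 gene 10 ribosome binding site, the Shine-Dalgarno element characteristic of this backbone, which travels with the insert and can support translation in bacterial destination vectors. The rrnB T1 and T2 terminators upstream of attL1 insulate the cassette from read-through transcription originating in the backbone. A T7 promoter lies beyond attL2, oriented back towards the insert. The short lacI and lacZα fragments that were annotated are non-functional backbone remnants.

In an LR Clonase reaction, the attL sites recombine with the attR sites of a destination vector. This transfers ID#26 in a defined orientation into whatever expression context the destination vector provides, such as plant, yeast or bacterial expression or tagged fusions for interaction assays.
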