Features (pLannotate 1.2.2; 10 found; start..end, strand, type, name):
    121..213     +  CDS            lacI (fragment): lac repressor; lacI; The lac repressor binds to the lac operator to inhibit transcription in E. coli. This inhibition can be relieved by adding lactose or isopropyl-β-D-thiogalactopyranoside (IPTG).
    268..295     -  terminator     rrnB T2 terminator: transcription terminator T2 from the E. coli rrnB gene
    427..470     +  terminator     rrnB T1 terminator: Escherichia coli rrnB; transcription terminator T1 from the E. coli rrnB gene
    517..553     -  CDS            lacZα (fragment): LacZα fragment of β-galactosidase; lacZ fragment
    569..668     +  protein_bind   attL1: mutant version of attL; recombination site for the Gateway® LR reaction LR Clonase™
    680..700     +  RBS            RBS: efficient ribosome binding site from bacteriophage T7 gene 10 (Olins and Rangwala, 1989)
   1731..1830    -  protein_bind   attL2: mutant version of attL; recombination site for the Gateway® LR reaction LR Clonase™
   1848..1866    -  promoter       T7 promoter: promoter for bacteriophage T7 RNA polymerase
   2000..2809    +  CDS            KanR: aminoglycoside phosphotransferase; aph(3')-Ia; confers resistance to kanamycin in bacteria or G418 (Geneticin®) in eukaryotes
   2956..3544    +  rep_origin     ori: high-copy-number ColE1/pMB1/pBR322/pUC origin of replication
>Addgene plasmid #175899 | pDL12 | addgene full sequence | sequence record 375398 | Addgene NGS Result
CTTTCCTGCGTTATCCCCTGATTCTGTGGATAACCGTATTACCGCCTTTGAGTGAGCTGATACCGCTCGC
CGCAGCCGAACGACCGAGCGCAGCGAGTCAGTGAGCGAGGAAGCGGAAGAGCGCCCAATACGCAAACCGC
CTCTCCCCGCGCGTTGGCCGATTCATTAATGCAGCTGGCACGACAGGTTTCCCGACTGGAAAGCGGGCAG
TGAGCGCAACGCAATTAATACGCGTACCGCTAGCCAGGAAGAGTTTGTAGAAACGCAAAAAGGCCATCCG
TCAGGATGGCCTTCTGCTTAGTTTGATGCCTGGCAGTTTATGGCGGGCGTCCTGCCCGCCACCCTCCGGG
CCGTTGCTTCACAACGTTCAAATCCGCTCCCGGCGGATTTGTCCTACTCAGGAGAGCGTTCACCGACAAA
CAACAGATAAAACGAAAGGCCCAGTCTTCCGACTGAGCCTTTCGTTTTATTTGATGCCTGGCAGTTCCCT
ACTCTCGCGTTAACGCTAGCATGGATGTTTTCCCAGTCACGACGTTGTAAAACGACGGCCAGTCTTAAGC
TCGGGCCCCAAATAATGATTTTATTTTGACTGATAGTGACCTGTTCGTTGCAACAAATTGATGAGCAATG
CTTTTTTATAATGCCAACTTTGTACAAAAAAGCAGGCTCCGCGGCCGCCTTGTTTAACTTTAAGAAGGAG
CCCTTCACCATGAAATTGCATGATCTTCTAGTGCATGCTGAAGTGACTGCCCACAACGCAGTACTAATCA
GTGGTTCTTGTTGTGAGGAAATGAGTCTTTCATTAGTTGTGTTGCTACGTGAGATCAAGGCTGTCAAGGC
AGAGGTAAGAAGCGTATGCTTTGAAGATTTGGATGCATCATCTTGCAACATGACTAAGACAAATATAGAA
GCCCTTGTCAAGTTTTTACTAAACAATCTGGACAGGGTGTTCACCTGTGATGCTGGTTCGATCCTTTTTA
TGAAGAATCAAATACCTGTCGTCCAAGAAAATCTGGTGCGTTTGGGCTCTTTCCTTGACCATATTTTACA
GCACCGCGACATGCATAAGGAATTCAAGGACCTCGTAGAACGTGTTCAAGAGGTCGTTAATAGTTCAAAG
TATGTCATTTTCTTCTCTGTCAGTTGTGATAATCCTGTTTGGTATCACTTGTTATATCTTTATGATGTCA
AACAAGTGCATAAGTTTGTTGAAGAAGAGGTGAAAATGATTTGTTATAAAGTCCCAGACTCTTCACTCTT
TGGCTTCTCCAAGACCAGTGGATTAGGATTCCTCAATTATTTTTTGGGCAAGTTGGAGGAGCTGTTACAT
TCTAAGCTTGACTTAATCACCGAACTGAAGCATCAGATCGGATCAGTCAAGGAAGAGTTGATACATCTAA
GATCTTTTCTGAGTCATTTTTCAGAGAACAACGGTGAGCATGATGATGTTTATGGTCTTGTAATTGAAAT
GGCATACAAAAGTGAGTATGTTATCGACTCTTGCTTGTCGATTTCCTACCCACTCTGGTACAAAGTTCAT
TGGATTTCTGAAGTTGTCGAGAATATTAAGCTTCTTAATAAAGATGTTACTGAGATATTTAGAAGAAAGC
ATATTGAAGTGACACTGCATGAAGTTGCAAAGACTTCCACTTATCTAATTGAGCCATCTTTATTAGCTAA
TGCCCCGACAGGAAATGAAGAAATGGTGCTTTTCAAGGGTGGGCGCGCCGACCCAGCTTTCTTGTACAAA
GTTGGCATTATAAGAAAGCATTGCTTATCAATTTGTTGCAACGAACAGGTCACTATCAGTCAAAATAAAA
TCATTATTTGCCATCCAGCTGATATCCCCTATAGTGAGTCGTATTACATGGTCATAGCTGTTTCCTGGCA
GCTCTGGCCCGTGTCTCAAAATCTCTGATGTTACATTGCACAAGATAAAAATATATCATCATGAACAATA
AAACTGTCTGCTTACATAAACAGTAATACAAGGGGTGTTATGAGCCATATTCAACGGGAAACGTCGAGGC
CGCGATTAAATTCCAACATGGATGCTGATTTATATGGGTATAAATGGGCTCGCGATAATGTCGGGCAATC
AGGTGCGACAATCTATCGCTTGTATGGGAAGCCCGATGCGCCAGAGTTGTTTCTGAAACATGGCAAAGGT
AGCGTTGCCAATGATGTTACAGATGAGATGGTCAGACTAAACTGGCTGACGGAATTTATGCCTCTTCCGA
CCATCAAGCATTTTATCCGTACTCCTGATGATGCATGGTTACTCACCACTGCGATCCCCGGAAAAACAGC
ATTCCAGGTATTAGAAGAATATCCTGATTCAGGTGAAAATATTGTTGATGCGCTGGCAGTGTTCCTGCGC
CGGTTGCATTCGATTCCTGTTTGTAATTGTCCTTTTAACAGCGATCGCGTATTTCGTCTCGCTCAGGCGC
AATCACGAATGAATAACGGTTTGGTTGATGCGAGTGATTTTGATGACGAGCGTAATGGCTGGCCTGTTGA
ACAAGTCTGGAAAGAAATGCATAAACTTTTGCCATTCTCACCGGATTCAGTCGTCACTCATGGTGATTTC
TCACTTGATAACCTTATTTTTGACGAGGGGAAATTAATAGGTTGTATTGATGTTGGACGAGTCGGAATCG
CAGACCGATACCAGGATCTTGCCATCCTATGGAACTGCCTCGGTGAGTTTTCTCCTTCATTACAGAAACG
GCTTTTTCAAAAATATGGTATTGATAATCCTGATATGAATAAATTGCAGTTTCATTTGATGCTCGATGAG
TTTTTCTAATCAGAATTGGTTAATTGGTTGTAACACTGGCAGAGCATTACGCTGACTTGACGGGACGGCG
CAAGCTCATGACCAAAATCCCTTAACGTGAGTTACGCGTCGTTCCACTGAGCGTCAGACCCCGTAGAAAA
GATCAAAGGATCTTCTTGAGATCCTTTTTTTCTGCGCGTAATCTGCTGCTTGCAAACAAAAAAACCACCG
CTACCAGCGGTGGTTTGTTTGCCGGATCAAGAGCTACCAACTCTTTTTCCGAAGGTAACTGGCTTCAGCA
GAGCGCAGATACCAAATACTGTTCTTCTAGTGTAGCCGTAGTTAGGCCACCACTTCAAGAACTCTGTAGC
ACCGCCTACATACCTCGCTCTGCTAATCCTGTTACCAGTGGCTGCTGCCAGTGGCGATAAGTCGTGTCTT
ACCGGGTTGGACTCAAGACGATAGTTACCGGATAAGGCGCAGCGGTCGGGCTGAACGGGGGGTTCGTGCA
CACAGCCCAGCTTGGAGCGAACGACCTACACCGAACTGAGATACCTACAGCGTGAGCTATGAGAAAGCGC
CACGCTTCCCGAAGGGAGAAAGGCGGACAGGTATCCGGTAAGCGGCAGGGTCGGAACAGGAGAGCGCACG
AGGGAGCTTCCAGGGGGAAACGCCTGGTATCTTTATAGTCCTGTCGGGTTTCGCCACCTCTGACTTGAGC
GTCGATTTTTGTGATGCTCGTCAGGGGGGCGGAGCCTATGGAAAAACGCCAGCAACGCGGCCTTTTTACG
GTTCCTGGCCTTTTGCTGGCCTTTTGCTCACATGTT
